>Addgene plasmid #76106 | CDKL4 gRNA (BRDN0001146173) | addgene full sequence | sequence record 185196 | Addgene Assembled Sequence
CCCGGGTGCAAAGATGGATAAAGTTTTAAACAGAGAGGAATCTTTGCAGCTAATGGACCTTCTAGGTCTT
GAAAGGAGTGGGAATTGGCTCCGGTGCCCGTCAGTGGGCAGAGCGCACATCGCCCACAGTCCCCGAGAAG
TTGGGGGGAGGGGTCGGCAATTGATCCGGTGCCTAGAGAAGGTGGCGCGGGGTAAACTGGGAAAGTGATG
TCGTGTACTGGCTCCGCCTTTTTCCCGAGGGTGGGGGAGAACCGTATATAAGTGCAGTAGTCGCCGTGAA
CGTTCTTTTTCGCAACGGGTTTGCCGCCAGAACACAGGTAAGTGCCGTGTGTGGTTCCCGCGGGCCTGGC
CTCTTTACGGGTTATGGCCCTTGCGTGCCTTGAATTACTTCCACCTGGCTGCAGTACGTGATTCTTGATC
CCGAGCTTCGGGTTGGAAGTGGGTGGGAGAGTTCGAGGCCTTGCGCTTAAGGAGCCCCTTCGCCTCGTGC
TTGAGTTGAGGCCTGGCCTGGGCGCTGGGGCCGCCGCGTGCGAATCTGGTGGCACCTTCGCGCCTGTCTC
GCTGCTTTCGATAAGTCTCTAGCCATTTAAAATTTTTGATGACCTGCTGCGACGCTTTTTTTCTGGCAAG
ATAGTCTTGTAAATGCGGGCCAAGATCTGCACACTGGTATTTCGGTTTTTGGGGCCGCGGGCGGCGACGG
GGCCCGTGCGTCCCAGCGCACATGTTCGGCGAGGCGGGGCCTGCGAGCGCGGCCACCGAGAATCGGACGG
GGGTAGTCTCAAGCTGGCCGGCCTGCTCTGGTGCCTGGCCTCGCGCCGCCGTGTATCGCCCCGCCCTGGG
CGGCAAGGCTGGCCCGGTCGGCACCAGTTGCGTGAGCGGAAAGATGGCCGCTTCCCGGCCCTGCTGCAGG
GAGCTCAAAATGGAGGACGCGGCGCTCGGGAGAGCGGGCGGGTGAGTCACCCACACAAAGGAAAAGGGCC
TTTCCGTCCTCAGCCGTCGCTTCATGTGACTCCACGGAGTACCGGGCGCCGTCCAGGCACCTCGATTAGT
TCTCGAGCTTTTGGAGTACGTCGTCTTTAGGTTGGGGGGAGGGGTTTTATGCGATGGAGTTTCCCCACAC
TGAGTGGGTGGAGACTGAAGTTAGGCCAGCTTGGCACTTGATGTAATTCTCCTTGGAATTTGCCCTTTTT
GAGTTTGGATCTTGGTTCATTCTCAAGCCTCAGACAGTGGTTCAAAGTTTTTTTCTTCCATTTCAGGTGT
CGTGACGTACGGCCACCATGACCGAGTACAAGCCCACGGTGCGCCTCGCCACCCGCGACGACGTCCCCAG
GGCCGTACGCACCCTCGCCGCCGCGTTCGCCGACTACCCCGCCACGCGCCACACCGTCGATCCGGACCGC
CACATCGAGCGGGTCACCGAGCTGCAAGAACTCTTCCTCACGCGCGTCGGGCTCGACATCGGCAAGGTGT
GGGTCGCGGACGACGGCGCCGCCGTGGCGGTCTGGACCACGCCGGAGAGCGTCGAAGCGGGGGCGGTGTT
CGCCGAGATCGGCCCGCGCATGGCCGAGTTGAGCGGTTCCCGGCTGGCCGCGCAGCAACAGATGGAAGGC
CTCCTGGCGCCGCACCGGCCCAAGGAGCCCGCGTGGTTCCTGGCCACCGTCGGAGTCTCGCCCGACCACC
AGGGCAAGGGTCTGGGCAGCGCCGTCGTGCTCCCCGGAGTGGAGGCGGCCGAGCGCGCCGGGGTGCCCGC
CTTCCTGGAGACCTCCGCGCCCCGCAACCTCCCCTTCTACGAGCGGCTCGGCTTCACCGTCACCGCCGAC
GTCGAGGTGCCCGAAGGACCGCGCACCTGGTGCATGACCCGCAAGCCCGGTGCCTGAACGCGTTAAGTCG
ACAATCAACCTCTGGATTACAAAATTTGTGAAAGATTGACTGGTATTCTTAACTATGTTGCTCCTTTTAC
GCTATGTGGATACGCTGCTTTAATGCCTTTGTATCATGCTATTGCTTCCCGTATGGCTTTCATTTTCTCC
TCCTTGTATAAATCCTGGTTGCTGTCTCTTTATGAGGAGTTGTGGCCCGTTGTCAGGCAACGTGGCGTGG
TGTGCACTGTGTTTGCTGACGCAACCCCCACTGGTTGGGGCATTGCCACCACCTGTCAGCTCCTTTCCGG
GACTTTCGCTTTCCCCCTCCCTATTGCCACGGCGGAACTCATCGCCGCCTGCCTTGCCCGCTGCTGGACA
GGGGCTCGGCTGTTGGGCACTGACAATTCCGTGGTGTTGTCGGGGAAATCATCGTCCTTTCCTTGGCTGC
TCGCCTGTGTTGCCACCTGGATTCTGCGCGGGACGTCCTTCTGCTACGTCCCTTCGGCCCTCAATCCAGC
GGACCTTCCTTCCCGCGGCCTGCTGCCGGCTCTGCGGCCTCTTCCGCGTCTTCGCCTTCGCCCTCAGACG
AGTCGGATCTCCCTTTGGGCCGCCTCCCCGCGTCGACTTTAAGACCAATGACTTACAAGGCAGCTGTAGA
TCTTAGCCACTTTTTAAAAGAAAAGGGGGGACTGGAAGGGCTAATTCACTCCCAACGAAGACAAGATCTG
CTTTTTGCTTGTACTGGGTCTCTCTGGTTAGACCAGATCTGAGCCTGGGAGCTCTCTGGCTAACTAGGGA
ACCCACTGCTTAAGCCTCAATAAAGCTTGCCTTGAGTGCTTCAAGTAGTGTGTGCCCGTCTGTTGTGTGA
CTCTGGTAACTAGAGATCCCTCAGACCCTTTTAGTCAGTGTGGAAAATCTCTAGCAGTACGTATAGTAGT
TCATGTCATCTTATTATTCAGTATTTATAACTTGCAAAGAAATGAATATCAGAGAGTGAGAGGAACTTGT
TTATTGCAGCTTATAATGGTTACAAATAAAGCAATAGCATCACAAATTTCACAAATAAAGCATTTTTTTC
ACTGCATTCTAGTTGTGGTTTGTCCAAACTCATCAATGTATCTTATCATGTCTGGCTCTAGCTATCCCGC
CCCTAACTCCGCCCATCCCGCCCCTAACTCCGCCCAGTTCCGCCCATTCTCCGCCCCATGGCTGACTAAT
TTTTTTTATTTATGCAGAGGCCGAGGCCGCCTCGGCCTCTGAGCTATTCCAGAAGTAGTGAGGAGGCTTT
TTTGGAGGCCTAGGGACGTACCCAATTCGCCCTATAGTGAGTCGTATTACGCGCGCTCACTGGCCGTCGT
TTTACAACGTCGTGACTGGGAAAACCCTGGCGTTACCCAACTTAATCGCCTTGCAGCACATCCCCCTTTC
GCCAGCTGGCGTAATAGCGAAGAGGCCCGCACCGATCGCCCTTCCCAACAGTTGCGCAGCCTGAATGGCG
AATGGG
[124 nt withheld, positions 3367-3490]
C
[91 nt withheld, positions 3492-3582]
A
[49 nt withheld, positions 3584-3632]
CCTTTGACGTTGGAGTCCACGTTCTTT
[37 nt withheld, positions 3660-3696]
ACCCTATCTCGGTCTATTCTTTTGATTTATAAGGGATTTTGCCGATTTCGGCCTATTGGTTAAAAAATGA
GCTGATTTAACAAAAATTTAACGCGAATTTTAACAAAATATTAACGCTTACAATTTAGGTGGCACTTTTC
GGGGAAATGTGCGCGGAACCCCTATTTGTTTATTTTTCTAAATACATTCAAATATGTATCCGCTCATGAG
ACAATAACCCTGATAAATGCTTCAATAATATTGAAAAAGGAAGAGTATGAGTATTCAACATTTCCGTGTC
GCCCTTATTCCCTTTTTTGCGGCATTTTGCCTTCCTGTTTTTGCTCACCCAGAAACGCTGGTGAAAGTAA
AAGATGCTGAAGATCAGTTGGGTGCACGAGTGGGTTACATCGAACTGGATCTCAACAGCGGTAAGATCCT
TGAGAGTTTTCGCCCCGAAGAACGTTTTCCAATGATGAGCACTTTTAAAGTTCTGCTATGTGGCGCGGTA
TTATCCCGTATTGACGCCGGGCAAGAGCAACTCGGTCGCCGCATACACTATTCTCAGAATGACTTGGTTG
AGTACTCACCAGTCACAGAAAAGCATCTTACGGATGGCATGACAGTAAGAGAATTATGCAGTGCTGCCAT
AACCATGAGTGATAACACTGCGGCCAACTTACTTCTGACAACGATCGGAGGACCGAAGGAGCTAACCGCT
TTTTTGCACAACATGGGGGATCATGTAACTCGCCTTGATCGTTGGGAACCGGAGCTGAATGAAGCCATAC
CAAACGACGAGCGTGACACCACGATGCCTGTAGCAATGGCAACAACGTTGCGCAAACTATTAACTGGCGA
ACTACTTACTCTAGCTTCCCGGCAACAATTAATAGACTGGATGGAGGCGGATAAAGTTGCAGGACCACTT
CTGCGCTCGGCCCTTCCGGCTGGCTGGTTTATTGCTGATAAATCTGGAGCCGGTGAGCGTGGGTCTCGCG
GTATCATTGCAGCACTGGGGCCAGATGGTAAGCCCTCCCGTATCGTAGTTATCTACACGACGGGGAGTCA
GGCAACTATGGATGAACGAAATAGACAGATCGCTGAGATAGGTGCCTCACTGATTAAGCATTGGTAACTG
TCAGACCAAGTTTACTCATATATACTTTAGATTGATTTAAAACTTCATTTTTAATTTAAAAGGATCTAGG
TGAAGATCCTTTTTGATAATCTCATGACCAAAATCCCTTAACGTGAGTTTTCGTTCCACTGAGCGTCAGA
CCCCGTAGAAAAGATCAAAGGATCTTCTTGAGATCCTTTTTTTCTGCGCGTAATCTGCTGCTTGCAAACA
AAAAAACCACCGCTACCAGCGGTGGTTTGTTTGCCGGATCAAGAGCTACCAACTCTTTTTCCGAAGGTAA
CTGGCTTCAGCAGAGCGCAGATACCAAATACTGTTCTTCTAGTGTAGCCGTAGTTAGGCCACCACTTCAA
GAACTCTGTAGCACCGCCTACATACCTCGCTCTGCTAATCCTGTTACCAGTGGCTGCTGCCAGTGGCGAT
AAGTCGTGTCTTACCGGGTTGGACTCAAGACGATAGTTACCGGATAAGGCGCAGCGGTCGGGCTGAACGG
GGGGTTCGTGCACACAGCCCAGCTTGGAGCGAACGACCTACACCGAACTGAGATACCTACAGCGTGAGCT
ATGAGAAAGCGCCACGCTTCCCGAAGGGAGAAAGGCGGACAGGTATCCGGTAAGCGGCAGGGTCGGAACA
GGAGAGCGCACGAGGGAGCTTCCAGGGGGAAACGCCTGGTATCTTTATAGTCCTGTCGGGTTTCGCCACC
TCTGACTTGAGCGTCGATTTTTGTGATGCTCGTCAGGGGGGCGGAGCCTATGGAAAAACGCCAGCAACGC
GGCCTTTTTACGGTTCCTGGCCTTTTGCTGGCCTTTTGCTCACATGTTCTTTCCTGCGTTATCCCCTGAT
TCTGTGGATAACCGTATTACCGCCTTTGAGTGAGCTGATACCGCTCGCCGCAGCCGAACGACCGAGCGCA
GCGAGTCAGTGAGCGAGGAAGCGGAAGAGCGCCCAATACGCAAACCGCCTCTCCCCGCGCGTTGGCCGAT
TCATTAATGCAGCTGGCACGACAGGTTTCCCGACTGGAAAGCGGGCAGTGAGCGCAACGCAATTAATGTG
AGTTAGCTCACTCATTAGGCACCCCAGGCTTTACACTTTATGCTTCCGGCTCGTATGTTGTGTGGAATTG
TGAGCGGATAACAATTTCACACAGGAAACAGCTATGACCATGATTACGCCAAGCGCGCAATTAACCCTCA
CTAAAGGGAACAAAAGCTGGAGCTGCAAGCTTAATGTAGTCTTATGCAATACTCTTGTAGTCTTGCAACA
TGGTAACGATGAGTTAGCAACATGCCTTACAAGGAGAGAAAAAGCACCGTGCATGCCGATTGGTGGAAGT
AAGGTGGTACGATCGTGCCTTATTAGGAAGGCAACAGACGGGTCTGACATGGATTGGACGAACCACTGAA
TTGCCGCATTGCAGAGATATTGTATTTAAGTGCCTAGCTCGATACATAAACGGGTCTCTCTGGTTAGACC
AGATCTGAGCCTGGGAGCTCTCTGGCTAACTAGGGAACCCACTGCTTAAGCCTCAATAAAGCTTGCCTTG
AGTGCTTCAAGTAGTGTGTGCCCGTCTGTTGTGTGACTCTGGTAACTAGAGATCCCTCAGACCCTTTTAG
TCAGTGTGGAAAATCTCTAGCAGTGGCGCCCGAACAGGGACTTGAAAGCGAAAGGGAAACCAGAGGAGCT
CTCTCGACGCAGGACTCGGCTTGCTGAAGCGCGCACGGCAAGAGGCGAGGGGCGGCGACTGGTGAGTACG
CCAAAAATTTTGACTAGCGGAGGCTAGAAGGAGAGAGATGGGTGCGAGAGCGTCAGTATTAAGCGGGGGA
GAATTAGATCGCGATGGGAAAAAATTCGGTTAAGGCCAGGGGGAAAGAAAAAATATAAATTAAAACATAT
AGTATGGGCAAGCAGGGAGCTAGAACGATTCGCAGTTAATCCTGGCCTGTTAGAAACATCAGAAGGCTGT
AGACAAATACTGGGACAGCTACAACCATCCCTTCAGACAGGATCAGAAGAACTTAGATCATTATATAATA
CAGTAGCAACCCTCTATTGTGTGCATCAAAGGATAGAGATAAAAGACACCAAGGAAGCTTTAGACAAGAT
AGAGGAAGAGCAAAACAAAAGTAAGACCACCGCACAGCAAGCGGCCGCTGATCTTCAGACCTGGAGGAGG
AGATATGAGGGACAATTGGAGAAGTGAATTATATAAATATAAAGTAGTAAAAATTGAACCATTAGGAGTA
GCACCCACCAAGGCAAAGAGAAGAGTGGTGCAGAGAGAAAAAAGAGCAGTGGGAATAGGAGCTTTGTTCC
TTGGGTTCTTGGGAGCAGCAGGAAGCACTATGGGCGCAGCGTCAATGACGCTGACGGTACAGGCCAGACA
ATTATTGTCTGGTATAGTGCAGCAGCAGAACAATTTGCTGAGGGCTATTGAGGCGCAACAGCATCTGTTG
CAACTCACAGTCTGGGGCATCAAGCAGCTCCAGGCAAGAATCCTGGCTGTGGAAAGATACCTAAAGGATC
AACAGCTCCTGGGGATTTGGGGTTGCTCTGGAAAACTCATTTGCACCACTGCTGTGCCTTGGAATGCTAG
TTGGAGTAATAAATCTCTGGAACAGATTTGGAATCACACGACCTGGATGGAGTGGGACAGAGAAATTAAC
AATTACACAAGCTTAATACACTCCTTAATTGAAGAATCGCAAAACCAGCAAGAAAAGAATGAACAAGAAT
TATTGGAATTAGATAAATGGGCAAGTTTGTGGAATTGGTTTAACATAACAAATTGGCTGTGGTATATAAA
ATTATTCATAATGATAGTAGGAGGCTTGGTAGGTTTAAGAATAGTTTTTGCTGTACTTTCTATAGTGAAT
AGAGTTAGGCAGGGATATTCACCATTATCGTTTCAGACCCACCTCCCAACCCCGAGGGGACCCAGAGAGG
GCCTATTTCCCATGATTCCTTCATATTTGCATATACGATACAAGGCTGTTAGAGAGATAATTAGAATTAA
TTTGACTGTAAACACAAAGATATTAGTACAAAATACGTGACGTAGAAAGTAATAATTTCTTGGGTAGTTT
GCAGTTTTAAAATTATGTTTTAAAATGGACTATCATATGCTTACCGTAACTTGAAAGTATTTCGATTTCT
TGGCTTTATATATCTTGTGGAAAGGACGAAACACCGAAATCTTGTGAACCTCATCGGTTTTAGAGCTAGA
AATAGCAAGTTAAAATAAGGCTAGTCCGTTATCAACTTGAAAAAGTGGCACCGAGTCGGTGCTTTTTTAA
GCTTGGCGTAACTAGATCTTGAGACAAATGGCAGTATTCATCCACAATTTTAAAAGAAAAGGGGGGATTG
GGGGGTACAGTGCAGGGGAAAGAATAGTAGACATAATAGCAACAGACATACAAACTAAAGAATTACAAAA
ACAAATTACAAAAATTCAAAATTTTCGGGTTTATTACAGGGACAGCAGAGATCCACTTTGGCGCCGGCTC
GAGGGGG
Features (pLannotate 1.2.2; 29 found; start..end, strand, type, name):
     14..80      +  CDS            small t antigen (fragment): SV40 (simian virus 40) small t antigen
    106..317     +  promoter       EF-1α core promoter: core promoter for human elongation factor EF-1α
    318..1256    +  intron         EF-1α intron A: intron upstream of the start codon of human EF-1α
   1278..1877    +  CDS            PuroR (fragment): puromycin N-acetyltransferase; pac from Streptomyces; confers resistance to puromycin
   1893..2481    +  misc_feature   WPRE: woodchuck hepatitis virus posttranscriptional regulatory element
   2532..2551    +  misc_feature   cPPT/CTS (fragment): central polypurine tract and central termination sequence of HIV-1
   2553..2786    +  LTR            3' LTR (ΔU3): self-inactivating 3' long terminal repeat (LTR) from HIV-1
   2864..2985    +  polyA_signal   SV40 poly(A) signal: SV40 polyadenylation signal
   3025..3160    +  rep_origin     SV40 ori: SV40 origin of replication
   3181..3199    -  promoter       T7 promoter: promoter for bacteriophage T7 RNA polymerase
   3207..3362    +  CDS            lacZα (fragment): LacZα fragment of β-galactosidase; lacZ fragment
   3367..3795    +  rep_origin     f1 ori (sequence partly withheld): f1 bacteriophage origin of replication; arrow indicates direction of (+) strand synthesis
   3848..3952    +  promoter       AmpR promoter: bla
   3953..4813    +  CDS            AmpR: β-lactamase; bla; confers resistance to ampicillin, carbenicillin, and related antibiotics
   4984..5572    +  rep_origin     ori: high-copy-number ColE1/pMB1/pBR322/pUC origin of replication
   5755..5847    +  CDS            lacI (fragment): lac repressor; lacI; The lac repressor binds to the lac operator to inhibit transcription in E. coli. This inhibition can be relieved by adding lactose or isopropyl-β-D-thiogalactopyranoside (IPTG).
   5860..5881    +  protein_bind   CAP binding site: CAP binding activates transcription in the presence of cAMP. E. coli catabolite activator protein
   5896..5926    +  promoter       lac promoter: promoter for the E. coli lac operon
   5934..5950    +  protein_bind   lac operator: The lac repressor binds to the lac operator to inhibit transcription in E. coli. This inhibition can be relieved by adding lactose or isopropyl-β-D-thiogalactopyranoside (IPTG). lac repressor encoded by lacI
   5995..6013    +  promoter       T3 promoter: promoter for bacteriophage T3 RNA polymerase
   6041..6267    +  promoter       RSV promoter: Rous sarcoma virus enhancer/promoter
   6268..6448    +  LTR            5' LTR (truncated): truncated 5' long terminal repeat (LTR) from HIV-1
   6495..6620    +  misc_feature   HIV-1 Ψ: packaging signal of human immunodeficiency virus type 1
   6604..6967    +  CDS            HIV-1 gag (fragment): gag protein from human immunodeficiency virus 1; gag
   7113..7346    +  misc_feature   RRE: The Rev response element (RRE) of HIV-1 allows for Rev-dependent mRNA export from the nucleus to the cytoplasm.
   7723..7749    +  CDS            Rev (fragment): human immunodeficiency virus 1 (HIV-1) Rev protein; rev; enhances nuclear export of unspliced and incompletely spliced viral mRNAs
   7753..7993    +  promoter       U6 promoter: RNA polymerase III promoter for human U6 snRNA
   8023..8098    +  misc_RNA       gRNA scaffold: guide RNA scaffold for the Streptococcus pyogenes CRISPR/Cas9 system
   8154..8271    +  misc_feature   cPPT/CTS: central polypurine tract and central termination sequence of HIV-1
