[The description below was written by a language model from this plasmid's Addgene catalogue record and pLannotate feature annotations shown in this document.]
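Description:
CDKL4 gRNA (BRDN0001146173) is a third-generation lentiviral single-guide RNA plasmid built on the lentiGuide-Puro backbone and designed to target human CDKL4 (cyclin-dependent kinase-like 4), with the guide chosen against a specific CDKL4 RefSeq transcript. In bacteria it is maintained by a high-copy ColE1/pUC-type origin and selected with ampicillin through the β-lactamase gene. An f1 origin and remnants of a lac/T7/T3 cloning region are also annotated in the backbone.

The lentiviral transfer cassette begins with an RSV promoter fused to a truncated HIV-1 5' LTR, which makes genomic RNA production Tat-independent. It is followed by the Ψ packaging signal with a gag fragment and by the Rev response element for Rev-dependent nuclear export. Downstream, a human U6 RNA polymerase III promoter drives the CDKL4-specific spacer joined to the Streptococcus pyogenes Cas9 gRNA scaffold. A cPPT/CTS element, which aids nuclear import of the viral genome, sits after the guide cassette. A second transcription unit uses the EF-1α core promoter with its intron A to express puromycin N-acetyltransferase for selection of transduced mammalian cells. The WPRE after it enhances transcript expression. The cassette ends in a self-inactivating ΔU3 3' LTR, followed by an SV40 polyadenylation signal and SV40 origin.

The plasmid does not encode Cas9, so it is meant to be used together with a separate Cas9 lentiviral vector or in cells that already express Cas9, typically for knockout of CDKL4. The depositor notes that it belongs to a human kinome gRNA library whose guides were designed using rules optimised for on-target activity and reduced off-target effects.
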