Addgene plasmid #76106: CDKL4 gRNA (BRDN0001146173)
Purpose: 3rd generation lentiviral gRNA plasmid targeting human CDKL4
Depositing lab: John Doench & David Root. Depositing organization: Broad Institute. Publication: Optimized sgRNA design to maximize activity and minimize off-target effects of CRISPR-Cas9. Doench JG, Fusi N, Sullender M, Hegde M, Vaimberg EW, Donovan KF, Smith I, Tothova Z, Wilen C, Orchard R, Virgin HW, Listgarten J, Root DE. Nat Biotechnol. 2016 Jan 18. doi: 10.1038/nbt.3437. PubMed 26780180.
Backbone
  Vector backbone: lentiGuide-Puro
  Backbone manufacturer: Zhang Lab (Addgene plasmid # 52963)
  Vector type: Mammalian Expression, Lentiviral, CRISPR
  Selectable markers: Puromycin
Growth in bacteria
  Bacterial resistance: Ampicillin, 100 μg/mL
  Growth temperature: 37°C
  Growth strain: DH5alpha
  Copy number: High Copy
Gene/Insert
  Gene/Insert name: CDKL4 (alt names: CDKL4; NM_001009565.1)
  gRNA/shRNA sequence: AAATCTTGTGAACCTCATCG
  Species: H. sapiens (human)
  Entrez Gene: CDKL4
  Promoter: hU6
  Cloning method: Unknown
  Sequencing primers: 5′ U6-F; 3′ pS2-R
Terms and licenses: Academic/Nonprofit Terms; Industry Terms: Not Available to Industry
Depositor comments: The gRNA was designed to target the following Genbank reference sequence(s): NM_001009565.1. Note that this plasmid does NOT contain Cas9. It should be used in conjunction with lentiCas9-Blast (Addgene #52962) or otherwise with cell lines already expressing Cas9. Browse the full kinome gRNA library at http://www.addgene.org/pooled-library/broadgpp-human-kinome/ or visit http://www.broadinstitute.org/rnai/public/ for detailed protocols and information.
How to cite: CDKL4 gRNA (BRDN0001146173) was a gift from John Doench & David Root (Addgene plasmid # 76106 ; http://n2t.net/addgene:76106 ; RRID:Addgene_76106)
