>Addgene plasmid #76106 | CDKL4 gRNA (BRDN0001146173) | depositor partial sequence | sequence record 143566 | Target Sequence
AAATCTTGTGAACCTCATCG
