>Addgene plasmid #76106 | CDKL4 gRNA (BRDN0001146173) | addgene partial sequence | sequence record 185195 | hU6-F
GTAGAAAGTAATAATTTCTTGGGTAGTTTGCAGTTTTAAAATTATGTTTTAAAATGGACTATCATATGCT
TACCGTAACTTGAAAGTATTTCGATTTCTTGGCTTTATATATCTTGTGGAAAGGACGAAACACCGAAATC
TTGTGAACCTCATCGGTTTTAGAGCTAGAAATAGCAAGTTAAAATAAGGCTAGTCCGTTATCAACTTGAA
AAAGTGGCACCGAGTCGGTGCTTTTTTAAGCTTGGCGTAACTAGATCTTGAGACAAATGGCAGTATTCAT
CCACAATTTTAAAAGAAAAGGGGGGATTGGGGGGTACAGTGCAGGGGAAAGAATAGTAGACATAATAGCA
ACAGACATACAAACTAAAGAATTACAAAAACAAATTACAAAAATTCAAAATTTTCGGGTTTATTACAGGG
ACAGCAGAGATCCACTTTGGCGCCGGCTCGAGGGGGCCCGGGTGCAAAGATGGATAAAGTTTTAAACAGA
GAGGAATCTTTGCAGCTAATGGACCTTCTAGGTCTTGAAAGGAGTGGGAATTGGCTCCGGTGCCCGTCAG
TGGGCAGAGC
